Addgene plasmid #58174: mTurquoise-Clover-FRET-10
Purpose: (Empty Backbone) Localization: Cytosolic FRET, Excitation: , Emission
Depositing lab: Michael Davidson. Depositing organization: Florida State University, Tallahassee.
Backbone
  Vector backbone: Unknown
  Vector type: Mammalian Expression
  Selectable markers: Neomycin (select with G418)
  Tag / fusion protein: clover (N terminal on insert); mturquoise (C terminal on insert)
Growth in bacteria
  Bacterial resistance: Kanamycin, 50 μg/mL
  Growth temperature: 37°C
  Growth strain: DH5alpha
  Copy number: High Copy
Gene/Insert
  Gene/Insert name: None
  Tag / fusion protein: clover (N terminal on insert); mturquoise (C terminal on insert)
Terms and licenses: Academic/Nonprofit Terms; Industry Terms
Depositor comments: FRET Indicator - Live and Fixed Cells.
How to cite: mTurquoise-Clover-FRET-10 was a gift from Michael Davidson (Addgene plasmid # 58174 ; http://n2t.net/addgene:58174 ; RRID:Addgene_58174)
