[The description below was written by a language model from this plasmid's Addgene catalogue record.]
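Description:
mTurquoise-Clover-FRET-10 is a mammalian expression plasmid encoding a tandem fusion of two fluorescent proteins, the cyan mTurquoise and the green Clover. It is catalogued as an empty backbone with no separate gene of interest. The record lists Clover as the N-terminal and mTurquoise as the C-terminal tag, which is the reverse of the order suggested by the plasmid name. No feature table is available to resolve the actual orientation. The "10" in the name may refer to the length of the linker joining the two proteins, but the record does not say this. The vector backbone is listed as unknown, and the promoter, polyadenylation signal and origin of replication are not stated. The excitation and emission fields are also blank.

The plasmid is maintained in E. coli at high copy number under kanamycin selection. It carries a neomycin resistance marker, so transfected mammalian cells can be selected with G418, for example to derive stable lines. This pairing of kanamycin and neomycin resistance is common among mammalian fluorescent-protein expression vectors, though the specific backbone cannot be inferred from it.

The fusion is described as a cytosolic FRET indicator for use in live and fixed cells. With the cyan donor and green acceptor held close together in a single polypeptide, excitation of mTurquoise should transfer energy to Clover. Constructs of this kind are typically used as positive controls or calibration standards for FRET imaging, or to evaluate a donor–acceptor pair. With no targeting sequence recorded, the fusion is expected to distribute through the cytosol, consistent with the stated localization.
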