>Addgene plasmid #58174 | mTurquoise-Clover-FRET-10 | depositor partial sequence | sequence record 89289 | insert sequence
ACATTCTAGTGACGTCAGATCCGCTAGCCACCATGGTGAGCAAGGGCGAGGAGCTGTTCACCGGGGTGGT
GCCCATCCTGGTCGAGCTGGACGGCGACGTAAACGGCCACAAGTTCAGCGTCCGCGGCGAGGGCGAGGGC
GATGCCACCAACGGCAAGCTGACCCTGAAGTTCATCTGCACCACCGGCAAGCTGCCCGTGCCCTGGCCCA
CCCTCGTGACCACCTTCGGCTACGGCGTGGCCTGCTTCAGCCGCTACCCCGACCACATGAAGCAGCACGA
CTTCTTCAAGTCCGCCATGCCCGAAGGCTACGTCCAGGAGCGCACCATCTCTTTCAAGGACGACGGTACC
TACAAGACCCGCGCCGAGGTGAAGTTCGAGGGCGACACCCTGGTGAACCGCATCGAGCTGAAGGGCATCG
ACTTCAAGGAGGACGGCAACATCCTGGGGCACAAGCTGGAGTACAACTTCAACAGCCACAACGTCTATAT
CACGGCCGACAAGCAGAAGAACGGCATCAAGGCTAACTTCAAGATCCGCCACAACGTTGAGGACGGCAGC
GTGCAGCTCGCCGACCACTACCAGCAGAACACCCCCATCGGCGACGGCCCCGTGCTGCTGCCCGACAACC
ACTACCTGAGCCATCAGTCCGCCCTGAGCAAAGACCCCAACGAGAAGCGCGATCACATGGTCCTGCTGGA
GTTCGTGACCGCCGCCGGGATCACTCTCGGCATGGACGAGCTGTACAAGTCCGGACTCAGATCCCCACCG
GTCGCCACCATGGTGAGCAAGGGCGAGGAGCTGTTCACCGGGGTGGTGCCCATCCTGGTCGAGCTGGACG
GCGACGTAAACGGCCACAAGTTCAGCGTGTCCGGCGAGGGCGAGGGCGATGCCACCTACGGCAAGCTGAC
CCTGAAGTTCATCTGCACCACCGGCAAGCTGCCCGTGCCCTGGCCCACCCTCGTGACCACCCTGTCCTGG
GGCGTGCAGTGCTCGCCCGCTACCCCGACCACATGAAGCAGCACGACTTCTTCAGTCGCATGCCCGATGC
TACGTCCAGGAGCGCACATCTCTCAGACGACGCACTACAAGACCGCGCCGAGGTGAGTCGAGGGGCGAAC
CTGCTGACCGCCATCGAGCTGAGGGCATCGACTTCAGAAGTCGCCACATTCTTGGCCAAGCTGATTCCTA
CGTCAGCGAAAGGCTTATATAACGCGAAAAC
