>Addgene plasmid #58174 | mTurquoise-Clover-FRET-10 | depositor partial sequence | sequence record 89290 | insert sequence 2
TCGACCATTGCCCGAGAGGGTCTACGGTACCAGAGGGGCACCATCCTCCAAGACGACGTACTCAAGTCCC
GGCCCGAGGTGAAGTCCGAGGGGCGAACCTGGTGGATCGCATCGAGCTGAGGCATCGACTCAGAGACGCA
CATCTGGGCACCAGCTGAGTACACTCACAGCACACGTCTAATCACGCGACAGCAGAGACGCATCAAGGCT
ACTCAGATCGCACAACGTGAGGACGGCAGCGTGCAGCTCGCCGACCACTACCAGCAGAACACCCCCATCG
GCGACGGCCCCGTGCTGCTGCCCGACAACCACTACTGAGCCATCAGTCCGCCTGAGCAAAGACCCCAACG
AGAAGCGCGATCACATGGTCTGCTGGAGTTCGTGACCGCCGCCGGGATCACTCTCGGCATGGACGAGCTG
TACAAGTCCGGACTCAGATCCCCACCGGTCGCCACCATGGTGAGCAAGGGCGAGGAGCTGTTCACCGGGG
TGGTGCCCATCCTGGTCGAGCTGGACGGCGACGTAAACGGCCACAAGTTCAGCGTGTCCGGCGAGGGCGA
GGGCGATGCCACCTACGGCAAGCTGACCCTGAAGTTCATCTGCACCACCGGCAAGCTGCCCGTGCCCTGG
CCCACCCTCGTGACCACCCTGTCCTGGGGCGTGCAGTGCTTCGCCCGCTACCCCGACCACATGAAGCAGC
ACGACTTCTTCAAGTCCGCCATGCCCGAAGGCTACGTCCAGGAGCGCACCATCTTCTTCAAGGACGACGG
CAACTACAAGACCCGCGCCGAGGTGAAGTTCGAGGGCGACACCCTGGTGAACCGCATCGAGCTGAAGGGC
ATCGACTTCAAGGAGGACGGCAACATCCTGGGGCACAAGCTGGAGTACAACTACATCAGCGACAACGTCT
ATATCACCGCCGACAAGCAGAAGAACGGCATCAAGGCCAACTTCAAGATCCGCCACAACATCGAGGACGG
CGGCGTGCAGCTCGCCGACCACTACCAGCAGAACACCCCCATCGGCGACGGCCCCGTGCTGCTGCCCGAC
AACCACTACCTGAGCACCCAGTCCAAGCTGAGCAAAGACCCCAACGAGAAGCGCGATCACATGGTCCTGC
TGGAGTTCGTGACCGCCGCCGGGATCACTCTCGGCATGGACGAGCTGTACAAGTAAAGCGGCCGCGACTC
TAGATCATAATCAGCCATACCACATTGTAGAGTTGCT
