>Addgene plasmid #58174 | mTurquoise-Clover-FRET-10 | addgene partial sequence | sequence record 116746 | CMV-F 5'-CGCAAATGGGCGGTAGGCGTG-3'
AGTGAACCGTCAGATCCGCTAGCCACCATGGTGAGCAAGGGCGAGGAGCTGTTCACCGGGGTGGTGCCCA
TCCTGGTCGAGCTGGACGGCGACGTAAACGGCCACAAGTTCAGCGTCCGCGGCGAGGGCGAGGGCGATGC
CACCAACGGCAAGCTGACCCTGAAGTTCATCTGCACCACCGGCAAGCTGCCCGTGCCCTGGCCCACCCTC
GTGACCACCTTCGGCTACGGCGTGGCCTGCTTCAGCCGCTACCCCGACCACATGAAGCAGCACGACTTCT
TCAAGTCCGCCATGCCCGAAGGCTACGTCCAGGAGCGCACCATCTCTTTCAAGGACGACGGTACCTACAA
GACCCGCGCCGAGGTGAAGTTCGAGGGCGACACCCTGGTGAACCGCATCGAGCTGAAGGGCATCGACTTC
AAGGAGGACGGCAACATCCTGGGGCACAAGCTGGAGTACAACTTCAACAGCCACAACGTCTATATCACGG
CCGACAAGCAGAAGAACGGCATCAAGGCTAACTTCAAGATCCGCCACAACGTTGAGGACGGCAGCGTGCA
GCTCGCCGACCACTACCAGCAGAACACCCCCATCGGCGACGGCCCCGTGCTGCTGCCCGACAACCACTAC
CTGAGCCATCAGTCCGCCCTGAGCAAAGACCCCAACGAGAAGCGCGATCACATGGTCCTGCTGGAGTTCG
TGACCGCCGCCGGGATCACTCTCGGCATGGACGAGCTGTACAAGTCCGGACTCAGATCCCCACCGGTCGC
CACCATGGTGAG
