>Addgene plasmid #58174 | mTurquoise-Clover-FRET-10 | addgene partial sequence | sequence record 116747 | hSMAD1-F2 5'-TGAGTTTGGACAAACCACAAC-3'
GCTTTATTTGTGAATTTGTGATGCTATTGCTTTATTTGTAACCATTATAAGCTGCAATAAACAAGTTAAC
AACAACAATTGCATTCATTTTATGTTTCAGGTTCAGGGGGAGGTGTGGGAGGTTTTTTAAAGCAAGTAAA
ACCTCTACAAATGTGGTATGGCTGATTATGATCTAGAGTCGCGGCCGCTTTACTTGTACAGCTCGTCCAT
GCCGAGAGTGATCCCGGCGGCGGTCACGAACTCCAGCAGGACCATGTGATCGCGCTTCTCGTTGGGGTCT
TTGCTCAGCTTGGACTGGGTGCTCAGGTAGTGGTTGTCGGGCAGCAGCACGGGGCCGTCGCCGATGGGGG
TGTTCTGCTGGTAGTGGTCGGCGAGCTGCACGCCGCCGTCCTCGATGTTGTGGCGGATCTTGAAGTTGGC
CTTGATGCCGTTCTTCTGCTTGTCGGCGGTGATATAGACGTTGTCGCTGATGTAGTTGTACTCCAGCTTG
TGCCCCAGGATGTTGCCGTCCTCCTTGAAGTCGATGCCCTTCAGCTCGATGCGGTTCACCAGGGTGTCGC
CCTCGAACTTCACCTCGGCGCGGGTCTTGTAGTTGCCGTCGTCCTTGAAGAAGATGGTGCGCTCCTGGAC
GTAGCCTTCGGGCATGGCGGACTTGAAGAAGTCGTGCTGCTTCATGTGGTCGGGGTAGCGGGCGAAGCAC
TGCACGCCCCAGGACAGGGTGGTCACGAGGGTGGGCCAGGGCACGGGCAGCTTGCCGGTGGTGCAGATGA
ACTTCAGGGTCAGCTTGCCGTAGGTGGCATCGCCCTCGCCCTCGCCGGACACGCTGAACTTGTGGCCGTT
TACGT
